Addgene plasmid #197994: pLexM-SLC3A2
Purpose: Expresses SLC3A2 as an N-terminal His tagged construct in mammalian cells
Depositing lab: Simon Newstead. Depositing organization: University of Oxford. Publication: Molecular basis for redox control by the human cystine/glutamate antiporter system xc(). Parker JL, Deme JC, Kolokouris D, Kuteyi G, Biggin PC, Lea SM, Newstead S. Nat Commun. 2021 Dec 8;12(1):7147. doi: 10.1038/s41467-021-27414-1. PubMed 34880232.
Backbone
  Vector backbone: pLexM
  Backbone manufacturer: Plasmid 99844
  Vector type: Mammalian Expression
Growth in bacteria
  Bacterial resistance: Ampicillin, 100 μg/mL
  Growth temperature: 37°C
  Growth strain: DH5alpha
  Copy number: High Copy
Gene/Insert
  Gene/Insert name: SLC3A2 (alt name: 4f2hc)
  Species: H. sapiens (human)
  Insert size (bp): 1731
  Mutation: Please see depositor comments below
  GenBank ID: J02939.1 J02939.1
  Entrez Gene: SLC3A2 (a.k.a. 4F2, 4F2HC, 4T2HC, CD98, CD98HC, MDU1, NACAE)
  Promoter: CMV
  Tag / fusion protein: His tag (N terminal on insert)
  Cloning method: Restriction Enzyme; 5′ cloning site KpnI (not destroyed); 3′ cloning site XhoI (not destroyed)
  Sequencing primers: 5′ CMV_F
Terms and licenses: Academic/Nonprofit Terms; Industry Terms: Not Available to Industry
Depositor comments: Please note: Plasmid contains a P539S mutation in SLC3A2. This mutation is not known to affect plasmid function.
How to cite: pLexM-SLC3A2 was a gift from Simon Newstead (Addgene plasmid # 197994 ; http://n2t.net/addgene:197994 ; RRID:Addgene_197994)
