[The description below was written by a language model from this plasmid's Addgene catalogue record and pLannotate feature annotations shown in this document.]
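Description:
pLexM-SLC3A2 is a mammalian expression plasmid built on the pLexM backbone that produces human SLC3A2 (also called 4F2hc or CD98 heavy chain) with an N-terminal histidine tag. It is propagated in E. coli as a high-copy plasmid through a ColE1/pUC-type origin and selected with ampicillin via the β-lactamase gene and its native promoter. Remnants of the lac promoter/operator region and a lacI fragment are also annotated in the backbone and appear to be cloning-vector carryover rather than functional parts of the expression unit.

The catalogue lists the promoter as CMV. The feature table shows more specifically a CAG-type arrangement: the CMV immediate-early enhancer joined to the chicken β-actin promoter and a chimeric β-actin/β-globin intron, with transcripts terminated by the rabbit β-globin polyadenylation signal. The short HBB fragments flagged on either side of the cassette are most likely β-globin exon sequences belonging to these regulatory elements. The insert, cloned between KpnI and XhoI sites, begins with an 8xHis affinity tag directly followed by the SLC3A2 coding sequence, which carries a P539S substitution that the depositor says is not known to affect function. The annotation also detects a GFPmut3-like green fluorescent protein coding sequence shortly downstream of SLC3A2. The catalogue entry does not mention it, and the record does not establish whether it is fused in frame to SLC3A2 or separated from it by a stop codon.

SLC3A2 is the heavy-chain partner of heteromeric amino acid transporters, and the associated publication concerns the human cystine/glutamate antiporter system xc−. This suggests the plasmid is used to express the His-tagged protein in mammalian cells for purification and structural or biochemical study.
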