Features (pLannotate 1.2.2; 16 found; start..end, strand, type, name):
      5..384     +  enhancer       CMV enhancer: human cytomegalovirus immediate early enhancer
    386..663     +  promoter       chicken β-actin promoter: No description available
    664..1680    +  intron         chimeric intron: chimera between introns from chicken β-actin and rabbit β-globin
   1678..1755    +  CDS            HBB (fragment): HBB_LEPEU - Experimental evidence at protein level: Swiss-Prot protein existence level 1. Involved in oxygen transport from the lung to the various peripheral tissues. From Lepus europaeus (European hare).
   1777..1800    +  CDS            8xHis: 8xHis affinity tag
   1801..3501    +  CDS            SLC3A2 (fragment): 4F2_HUMAN - Also known as MDU1. Experimental evidence at protein level: Swiss-Prot protein existence level 1. (Microbial infection) In case of hepatitis C virus/HCV infection, the complex formed by SLC3A2 and SLC7A5/LAT1 plays a role in HCV propagation by facilitating viral entry into host cell and increasing L-leucine uptake-mediated mTORC1 signaling activation, thereby contributing to HCV-mediated pathogenesis. From Homo sapiens (Human).
   3541..4251    +  CDS            GFPmut3: GFPmut3 is a basic (constitutively fluorescent) green fluorescent protein published in 1996, derived from Aequorea victoria. It is reported to be a very rapidly-maturing weak dimer.
   4301..4375    +  CDS            HBB (fragment): HBB_PONPY - Experimental evidence at transcript level: Swiss-Prot protein existence level 2. Involved in oxygen transport from the lung to the various peripheral tissues. From Pongo pygmaeus (Bornean orangutan).
   4446..4501    +  polyA_signal   β-globin poly(A) signal: rabbit β-globin polyadenylation signal (Gil and Proudfoot, 1987)
   4886..4902    -  protein_bind   lac operator: The lac repressor binds to the lac operator to inhibit transcription in E. coli. This inhibition can be relieved by adding lactose or isopropyl-β-D-thiogalactopyranoside (IPTG). lac repressor encoded by lacI
   4910..4940    -  promoter       lac promoter: promoter for the E. coli lac operon
   4955..4976    -  protein_bind   CAP binding site: CAP binding activates transcription in the presence of cAMP. E. coli catabolite activator protein
   4992..5093    -  CDS            lacI (fragment): LACI_ECOLI - Experimental evidence at protein level: Swiss-Prot protein existence level 1. Repressor of the lactose operon. Binds allolactose as an inducer. From Escherichia coli (strain K12).
   5276..5864    -  rep_origin     ori: high-copy-number ColE1/pMB1/pBR322/pUC origin of replication
   6035..6895    -  CDS            AmpR: β-lactamase; bla; confers resistance to ampicillin, carbenicillin, and related antibiotics
   6896..7000    -  promoter       AmpR promoter: bla
>Addgene plasmid #197994 | pLexM-SLC3A2 | addgene full sequence | sequence record 388568 | Addgene NGS Result
GGTCGACATTGATTATTGACTAGTTATTAATAGTAATCAATTACGGGGTCATTAGTTCATAGCCCATATA
TGGAGTTCCGCGTTACATAACTTACGGTAAATGGCCCGCCTGGCTGACCGCCCAACGACCCCCGCCCATT
GACGTCAATAATGACGTATGTTCCCATAGTAACGCCAATAGGGACTTTCCATTGACGTCAATGGGTGGAG
TATTTACGGTAAACTGCCCACTTGGCAGTACATCAAGTGTATCATATGCCAAGTACGCCCCCTATTGACG
TCAATGACGGTAAATGGCCCGCCTGGCATTATGCCCAGTACATGACCTTATGGGACTTTCCTACTTGGCA
GTACATCTACGTATTAGTCATCGCTATTACCATGGTCGAGGTGAGCCCCACGTTCTGCTTCACTCTCCCC
ATCTCCCCCCCCTCCCCACCCCCAATTTTGTATTTATTTATTTTTTAATTATTTTGTGCAGCGATGGGGG
CGGGGGGGGGGGGGGGGCGCGCGCCRGGSGGGGSGGGGSGGGGSGRGGGGSGGGGSGGGGCGAGGCGGAG
AGGTGCGGCGGCAGCCAATCAGAGCGGCGCGCTCCGAAAGTTTCCTTTTATGGCGAGGCGGCGGCGGCGG
CGGCCCTATAAAAAGCGAAGCGCGCGGCGGGCGGGAGTCGCTGCGCGCTGCCTTCGCCCCGTGCCCCGCT
CCGCCGCCGCCTCGCGCCGCCCGCCCCGGCTCTGACTGACCGCGTTACTCCCACAGGTGAGCGGGCGGGA
CGGCCCTTCTCCTCCGGGCTGTAATTAGCGCTTGGTTTAATGACGGCTTGTTTCTTTTCTGTGGCTGCGT
GAAAGCCTTGAGGGGCTCCGGGAGGGCCCTTTGTGCGGGGGGAGCGGCTCGGGGGGTGCGTGCGTGTGTG
TGTGCGTGGGGAGCGCCGCGTGCGGCTCCGCGCTGCCCGGCGGCTGTGAGCGCTGCGGGCGCGGCGCGGG
GCTTTGTGCGCTCCGCAGTGTGCGCGAGGGGAGCGCGGCCGGGGGCGGTGCCCCGCGGTGCGGGGGGGGC
TGCGAGGGGAACAAAGGCTGCGTGCGGGGTGTGTGCGTGGGGGGGTGAGCAGGGGGTGTGGGCGCGTCGG
TCGGGCTGCAACCCCCCCTGCACCCCCCTCCCCGAGTTGCTGAGCACGGCCCGGCTTCGGGTGCGGGGCT
CCGTACGGGGCGTGGCGCGGGGCTCGCCGTGCCGGGCGGGGGGTGGCGGCAGGKGGGGGTGCCGGGCGGG
GCGGGGCCGCCKCGGGCCGGGGRGGGCTCGGGGGRGGGGCGCGGCGGCCCCCGGAGCGCCGGCGGCTGTC
GAGGCGCGGCGAGCCGCAGCCATTGCCTTTTATGGTAATCGTGCGAGAGGGCGCAGGGACTTCCTTTGTC
CCAAATCTGTGCGGAGCCGAAATCTGGGAGGCGCCGCCGCACCCCCTCTAGCGGGCGCGGGGCGAAGCGG
TGCGGCGCCGGCAGGAAGGAAATGGGCGGGGAGGGCCTTCGTGCGTCGCCGCGCCGCCGTCCCCTTCTCC
CTCTCCAGCCTCGGGGCTGTCCGCGGGGGGACGGCTGCCTTCGGGGGGGACGGGGCAGGGCGGGGTTCGG
CTTCTGGCGTGTGACCGGCGGCTCTAGAGCCTCTGCTAACCATGTTCATGCCTTCTTCTTTTTCCTACAG
CTCCTGGGCAACGTGCTGGTTATTGTGCTGTCTCATCATTTTGGCAAAGAATTGCGGCCGTCTCAGGCCG
AATTCAACGTTGGTACCGCCACCATGCACCATCACCATCACCATCACCATGAGCTACAGCCTCCTGAAGC
CTCGATCGCCGTCGTGTCGATTCCGCGCCAGTTGCCTGGCTCACATTCGGAGGCTGGTGTCCAGGGTCTC
AGCGCGGGGGACGACTCAGGCACCATGAGCCAGGACACCGAGGTGGATATGAAGGAGGTGGAGCTGAATG
AGTTAGAGCCCGAGAAGCAGCCGATGAACGCGGCGTCTGGGGCGGCCATGTCCCTGGCGGGAGCCGAGAA
GAATGGTCTGGTGAAGATCAAGGTGGCGGAAGACGAGGCGGAGGCGGCAGCCGCGGCTAAGTTCACGGGC
CTGTCCAAGGAGGAGCTGCTGAAGGTGGCAGGCAGCCCCGGCTGGGTACGCACCCGCTGGGCACTGCTGC
TGCTCTTCTGGCTCGGCTGGCTCGGCATGCTTGCTGGTGCCGTGGTCATAATCGTGCGAGCGCCGCGTTG
TCGCGAGCTACCGGCGCAGAAGTGGTGGCACACGGGCGCCCTCTACCGCATCGGCGACCTTCAGGCCTTC
CAGGGCCACGGCGCGGGCAACCTGGCGGGTCTGAAGGGGCGTCTCGATTACCTGAGCTCTCTGAAGGTGA
AGGGCCTTGTGCTGGGTCCAATTCACAAGAACCAGAAGGATGATGTCGCTCAGACTGACTTGCTGCAGAT
CGACCCCAATTTTGGCTCCAAGGAAGATTTTGACAGTCTCTTGCAATCGGCTAAAAAAAAGAGCATCCGT
GTCATTCTGGACCTTACTCCCAACTACCGGGGTGAGAACTCGTGGTTCTCCACTCAGGTTGACACTGTGG
CCACCAAGGTGAAGGATGCTCTGGAGTTTTGGCTGCAAGCTGGCGTGGATGGGTTCCAGGTTCGGGACAT
AGAGAATCTGAAGGATGCATCCTCATTCTTGGCTGAGTGGCAAAATATCACCAAGGGCTTCAGTGAAGAC
AGGCTCTTGATTGCGGGGACTAACTCCTCCGACCTTCAGCAGATCCTGAGCCTACTCGAATCCAACAAAG
ACTTGCTGTTGACTAGCTCATACCTGTCTGATTCTGGTTCTACTGGGGAGCATACAAAATCCCTAGTCAC
ACAGTATTTGAATGCCACTGGCAATCGCTGGTGCAGCTGGAGTTTGTCTCAGGCAAGGCTCCTGACTTCC
TTCTTGCCGGCTCAACTTCTCCGACTCTACCAGCTGATGCTCTTCACCCTGCCAGGGACCCCTGTTTTCA
GCTACGGGGATGAGATTGGCCTGGATGCAGCTGCCCTTCCTGGACAGCCTATGGAGGCTCCAGTCATGCT
GTGGGATGAGTCCAGCTTCCCTGACATCCCAGGGGCTGTAAGTGCCAACATGACTGTGAAGGGCCAGAGT
GAAGACCCTGGCTCCCTCCTTTCCTTGTTCCGGCGGCTGAGTGACCAGCGGAGTAAGGAGCGCTCCCTAC
TGCATGGGGACTTCCACGCGTTCTCCGCTGGGCCTGGACTCTTCTCCTATATCCGCCACTGGGACCAGAA
TGAGCGTTTTCTGGTAGTGCTTAACTTTGGGGATGTGGGCCTCTCGGCTGGACTGCAGGCCTCCGACCTG
CCTGCCAGCGCCAGCCTGCCAGCCAAGGCTGACCTCCTGCTCAGCACCCAGTCAGGCCGTGAGGAGGGCT
CCCCTCTTGAGCTGGAACGCCTGAAACTGGAGCCTCACGAAGGGCTGCTGCTCCGCTTCCCCTACGCGGC
CTGACTCGAGGGGGAAAATTTATATTTTCAAGGTCAATTTTCTAAAGGTGAAGAATTATTCACTGGCGTT
GTCCCAATTTTGGTTGAATTAGATGGTGATGTTAATGGTCACAAATTTTCTGTCTCCGGTGAAGGTGAAG
GTGACGCTACTTACGGTAAATTGACCTTAAAATTTATTTGTACTACTGGTAAATTGCCAGTTCCATGGCC
AACCTTAGTCACTACTTTCGGTTATGGTGTTCAATGTTTTGCGAGATACCCAGATCATATGAAACAACAT
GACTTTTTCAAGTCTGCCATGCCAGAAGGTTATGTTCAAGAAAGAACTATTTTTTTCAAAGATGACGGTA
ACTACAAGACCAGAGCTGAAGTCAAGTTTGAAGGTGATACCTTAGTTAATAGAATCGAATTAAAAGGTAT
TGATTTTAAAGAAGATGGTAACATTTTAGGTCACAAATTGGAATACAACTATAACTCTCACAATGTTTAC
ATCATGGCTGACAAACAAAAGAATGGTATCAAAGTTAACTTCAAAATTAGACACAACATTGAAGATGGTT
CTGTTCAATTAGCTGACCATTATCAACAAAATACTCCAATTGGTGATGGTCCAGTCTTGTTACCAGACAA
CCATTACTTATCCACTCAATCTGCCTTATCCAAAGATCCAAACGAAAAGAGAGACCACATGGTCTTGTTA
GAATTTGTTACTGCTGCTGGTATTACCCATGGTATGGATGAATTGTACAAACACCACCACCATCACCATC
ATCATTAAGTCGAGACTAGTATCGCGATAATTCACTCCTCAGGTGCAGGCTGCCTATCAGAAGGTGGTGG
CTGGTGTGGCCAATGCCCTGGCTCACAAATACCACTGAGATCTTTTTCCCTCTGCCAAAAATTATGGGGA
CATCATGAAGCCCCTTGAGCATCTGACTTCTGGCTAATAAAGGAAATTTATTTTCATTGCAATAGTGTGT
TGGAATTTTTTGTGTCTCTCACTCGGAAGGACATATGGGAGGGCAAATCATTTAAAACATCAGAATGAGT
ATTTGGTTTAGAGTTTGGCAACATATGCCCATATGCTGGCTGCCATGAACAAAGGTTGGCTATAAAGAGG
TCATCAGTATATGAAACAGCCCCCTGCTGTCCATTCCTTATTCCATAGAAAAGCCTTGACTTGAGGTTAG
ATTTTTTTTATATTTTGTTTTGTGTTATTTTTTTCTTTAACATCCCTAAAATTTTCCTTACATGTTTTAC
TAGCCAGATTTTTCCTCCTCTCCTGACTACTCCCAGTCATAGCTGTCCCTCTTCTCTTATGGAGATCCCT
CGACCTGCAGCCCAAGCTTGGCGTAATCATGGTCATAGCTGTTTCCTGTGTGAAATTGTTATCCGCTCAC
AATTCCACACAACATACGAGCCGGAAGCATAAAGTGTAAAGCCTGGGGTGCCTAATGAGTGAGCTAACTC
ACATTAATTGCGTTGCGCTCACTGCCCGCTTTCCAGTCGGGAAACCTGTCGTGCCAGCGGATCGATCCGC
TGCATTAATGAATCGGCCAACGCGCGGGGAGAGGCGGTTTGCGTATTGGGCGCTCTTCCGCTTCCTCGCT
CACTGACTCGCTGCGCTCGGTCGTTCGGCTGCGGCGAGCGGTATCAGCTCACTCAAAGGCGGTAATACGG
TTATCCACAGAATCAGGGGATAACGCAGGAAAGAACATGTGAGCAAAAGGCCAGCAAAAGGCCAGGAACC
GTAAAAAGGCCGCGTTGCTGGCGTTTTTCCATAGGCTCCGCCCCCCTGACGAGCATCACAAAAATCGACG
CTCAAGTCAGAGGTGGCGAAACCCGACAGGACTATAAAGATACCAGGCGTTTCCCCCTGGAAGCTCCCTC
GTGCGCTCTCCTGTTCCGACCCTGCCGCTTACCGGATACCTGTCCGCCTTTCTCCCTTCGGGAAGCGTGG
CGCTTTCTCATAGCTCACGCTGTAGGTATCTCAGTTCGGTGTAGGTCGTTCGCTCCAAGCTGGGCTGTGT
GCACGAACCCCCCGTTCAGCCCGACCGCTGCGCCTTATCCGGTAACTATCGTCTTGAGTCCAACCCGGTA
AGACACGACTTATCGCCACTGGCAGCAGCCACTGGTAACAGGATTAGCAGAGCGAGGTATGTAGGCGGTG
CTACAGAGTTCTTGAAGTGGTGGCCTAACTACGGCTACACTAGAAGAACAGTATTTGGTATCTGCGCTCT
GCTGAAGCCAGTTACCTTCGGAAAAAGAGTTGGTAGCTCTTGATCCGGCAAACAAACCACCGCTGGTAGC
GGTGGTTTTTTTGTTTGCAAGCAGCAGATTACGCGCAGAAAAAAAGGATCTCAAGAAGATCCTTTGATCT
TTTCTACGGGGTCTGACGCTCAGTGGAACGAAAACTCACGTTAAGGGATTTTGGTCATGAGATTATCAAA
AAGGATCTTCACCTAGATCCTTTTAAATTAAAAATGAAGTTTTAAATCAATCTAAAGTATATATGAGTAA
ACTTGGTCTGACAGTTACCAATGCTTAATCAGTGAGGCACCTATCTCAGCGATCTGTCTATTTCGTTCAT
CCATAGTTGCCTGACTCCCCGTCGTGTAGATAACTACGATACGGGAGGGCTTACCATCTGGCCCCAGTGC
TGCAATGATACCGCGAGACCCACGCTCACCGGCTCCAGATTTATCAGCAATAAACCAGCCAGCCGGAAGG
GCCGAGCGCAGAAGTGGTCCTGCAACTTTATCCGCCTCCATCCAGTCTATTAATTGTTGCCGGGAAGCTA
GAGTAAGTAGTTCGCCAGTTAATAGTTTGCGCAACGTTGTTGCCATTGCTACAGGCATCGTGGTGTCACG
CTCGTCGTTTGGTATGGCTTCATTCAGCTCCGGTTCCCAACGATCAAGGCGAGTTACATGATCCCCCATG
TTGTGCAAAAAAGCGGTTAGCTCCTTCGGTCCTCCGATCGTTGTCAGAAGTAAGTTGGCCGCAGTGTTAT
CACTCATGGTTATGGCAGCACTGCATAATTCTCTTACTGTCATGCCATCCGTAAGATGCTTTTCTGTGAC
TGGTGAGTACTCAACCAAGTCATTCTGAGAATAGTGTATGCGGCGACCGAGTTGCTCTTGCCCGGCGTCA
ATACGGGATAATACCGCGCCACATAGCAGAACTTTAAAAGTGCTCATCATTGGAAAACGTTCTTCGGGGC
GAAAACTCTCAAGGATCTTACCGCTGTTGAGATCCAGTTCGATGTAACCCACTCGTGCACCCAACTGATC
TTCAGCATCTTTTACTTTCACCAGCGTTTCTGGGTGAGCAAAAACAGGAAGGCAAAATGCCGCAAAAAAG
GGAATAAGGGCGACACGGAAATGTTGAATACTCATACTCTTCCTTTTTCAATATTATTGAAGCATTTATC
AGGGTTATTGTCTCATGAGCGGATACATATTTGAATGTATTTAGAAAAATAAACAAATAGGGGTTCCGCG
CACATTTCCCCGAAAAGTGCCACCTG
