>Addgene plasmid #197994 | pLexM-SLC3A2 | depositor partial sequence | sequence record 383209 | full coding region
ATGCACCATCACCATCACCATCACCATGAGCTACAGCCTCCTGAAGCCTCGATCGCCGTCGTGTCGATTC
CGCGCCAGTTGCCTGGCTCACATTCGGAGGCTGGTGTCCAGGGTCTCAGCGCGGGGGACGACTCAGGCAC
CATGAGCCAGGACACCGAGGTGGATATGAAGGAGGTGGAGCTGAATGAGTTAGAGCCCGAGAAGCAGCCG
ATGAACGCGGCGTCTGGGGCGGCCATGTCCCTGGCGGGAGCCGAGAAGAATGGTCTGGTGAAGATCAAGG
TGGCGGAAGACGAGGCGGAGGCGGCAGCCGCGGCTAAGTTCACGGGCCTGTCCAAGGAGGAGCTGCTGAA
GGTGGCAGGCAGCCCCGGCTGGGTACGCACCCGCTGGGCACTGCTGCTGCTCTTCTGGCTCGGCTGGCTC
GGCATGCTTGCTGGTGCCGTGGTCATAATCGTGCGAGCGCCGCGTTGTCGCGAGCTACCGGCGCAGAAGT
GGTGGCACACGGGCGCCCTCTACCGCATCGGCGACCTTCAGGCCTTCCAGGGCCACGGCGCGGGCAACCT
GGCGGGTCTGAAGGGGCGTCTCGATTACCTGAGCTCTCTGAAGGTGAAGGGCCTTGTGCTGGGTCCAATT
CACAAGAACCAGAAGGATGATGTCGCTCAGACTGACTTGCTGCAGATCGACCCCAATTTTGGCTCCAAGG
AAGATTTTGACAGTCTCTTGCAATCGGCTAAAAAAAAGAGCATCCGTGTCATTCTGGACCTTACTCCCAA
CTACCGGGGTGAGAACTCGTGGTTCTCCACTCAGGTTGACACTGTGGCCACCAAGGTGAAGGATGCTCTG
GAGTTTTGGCTGCAAGCTGGCGTGGATGGGTTCCAGGTTCGGGACATAGAGAATCTGAAGGATGCATCCT
CATTCTTGGCTGAGTGGCAAAATATCACCAAGGGCTTCAGTGAAGACAGGCTCTTGATTGCGGGGACTAA
CTCCTCCGACCTTCAGCAGATCCTGAGCCTACTCGAATCCAACAAAGACTTGCTGTTGACTAGCTCATAC
CTGTCTGATTCTGGTTCTACTGGGGAGCATACAAAATCCCTAGTCACACAGTATTTGAATGCCACTGGCA
ATCGCTGGTGCAGCTGGAGTTTGTCTCAGGCAAGGCTCCTGACTTCCTTCTTGCCGGCTCAACTTCTCCG
ACTCTACCAGCTGATGCTCTTCACCCTGCCAGGGACCCCTGTTTTCAGCTACGGGGATGAGATTGGCCTG
GATGCAGCTGCCCTTCCTGGACAGCCTATGGAGGCTCCAGTCATGCTGTGGGATGAGTCCAGCTTCCCTG
ACATCCCAGGGGCTGTAAGTGCCAACATGACTGTGAAGGGCCAGAGTGAAGACCCTGGCTCCCTCCTTTC
CTTGTTCCGGCGGCTGAGTGACCAGCGGAGTAAGGAGCGCTCCCTACTGCATGGGGACTTCCACGCGTTC
TCCGCTGGGCCTGGACTCTTCTCCTATATCCGCCACTGGGACCAGAATGAGCGTTTTCTGGTAGTGCTTA
ACTTTGGGGATGTGGGCCTCTCGGCTGGACTGCAGGCCTCCGACCTGCCTGCCAGCGCCAGCCTGCCAGC
CAAGGCTGACCTCCTGCTCAGCACCCAGCCAGGCCGTGAGGAGGGCTCCCCTCTTGAGCTGGAACGCCTG
AAACTGGAGCCTCACGAAGGGCTGCTGCTCCGCTTCCCCTACGCGGCCTGA
